>Addgene plasmid #212537 | pTwist-SARS-CoV-2 Spike-deltaC18 FD.1.1 | addgene full sequence | sequence record 433148 | Addgene NGS Result
ATGTTTGTGTTCCTCGTTCTCCTGCCCCTCGTTTCTTCCCAATGCGTGAACCTCATAACTAGAACGCAGT
CTTACACGAACTCTTTTACTCGTGGAGTATACTATCCCGATAAAGTCTTTAGGTCCAGTGTCCTTCATTC
TACTCAAGACCTTTTCCTGCCATTCTTCTCAAATGTCACCTGGTTCCATGCTATCCACGTTTCTGGCACC
AACGGAACTAAACGATTTGATAATCCCGCCTTGCCATTTAACGATGGCGTATACTTTGCCTCAACGGAGA
AGTCCAACATTATCCGGGGATGGATATTTGGCACCACCCTGGACTCCAAGACACAGTCTCTCCTCATTGT
GAACAACGCCACCAATGTCGTCATCAAAGTCTGTGAATTTCAATTTTGTAACGATCCCTTTCTCGATGTT
TATCAGAAGAATAACAAGTCTTGGATGGAGTCAGAGTTCCGCGTTTACAGTTCCGCTAACAACTGTACTT
TTGAGTACGTTTCCCAACCATTTCTCATGGATCTTGAAGGGAAGGAAGGCAACTTCAAGAATCTCCGCGA
ATTTGTGTTTAAGAATATAGACGGCTACTTCAAAATTTATAGCAAGCATACCCCGATAAATCTGGAGCGG
GATCTCCCTCAAGGCTTCTCCGCGTTGGAACCCCTCGTGGACTTGCCGATTGGCATCAACATCACCCGGT
TCCAAACCCTTCTTGCCCTTCATCGAAGCTACCTCACGCCTGTCGACAGTAGTAGTGGTTGGACAGCGGG
CGCAGCAGCCTACTATGTGGGATATTTGCAACCACGCACCTTTCTTCTCAAATATAACGAAAACGGAACA
ATTACCGATGCCGTAGACTGTGCCCTCGATCCCCTGTCCGAAACTAAATGCACACTCAAGTCCTTCACAG
TTGAGAAAGGCATATACCAAACCAGTAACTTCCGCGTCCAACCCACCGAATCCATTGTTCGATTCCCTAA
CATCACCAATTTGTGTCCTTTCCATGAAGTATTTAATGCCACTACATTTGCATCAGTTTATGCCTGGAAT
CGCAAGCGAATATCAAATTGTGTTGCAGATTATAGTGTCATCTATAATTTCGCACCATTCTTCGCTTTTA
AGTGTTATGGGGTCAGCCCTACGAAATTGAATGACTTGTGTTTTACCAACGTTTACGCAGATTCTTTCGT
CATACGCGGCAACGAAGTCAGCCAGATTGCACCGGGGCAAACCGGAAATATAGCAGACTATAATTATAAG
TTGCCGGATGACTTCACCGGCTGCGTTATAGCATGGAACTCCAATAAGCTCGATTCAAAACCCAGCGGCA
ACTATAATTATCTTTACCGCCTGTTACGCAAGTCAAAGCTGAAGCCCTTTGAACGTGACATCTCCACCGA
AATTTATCAAGCTGGCAACAAACCATGTAATGGAGTGGCAGGGCCTAACTGTTATTCTCCCCTTCAATCA
TACGGATTTCGACCAACATATGGGGTGGGCCATCAACCATATCGGGTGGTAGTCTTGAGCTTTGAGCTGC
TCCACGCACCGGCTACAGTTTGCGGACCGAAGAAAAGCACTAACCTGGTGAAGAATAAATGTGTGAACTT
CAACTTTAATGGGCTCACCGGAACAGGGGTGCTGACAGAATCAAACAAGAAATTTCTCCCTTTTCAACAA
TTTGGTAGAGACATTGCCGATACCACAGATGCCGTCCGCGATCCGCAAACACTGGAAATCCTCGATATAA
CACCCTGTAGCTTCGGCGGGGTCAGCGTGATAACTCCCGGAACGAACACATCCAACCAAGTGGCTGTCCT
GTATCAAGGTGTCAACTGTACCGAAGTCCCTGTGGCGATACACGCCGACCAACTGACACCCACCTGGAGA
GTCTACTCAACAGGTTCCAATGTCTTTCAAACTAGAGCGGGTTGTCTCATTGGCGCTGAGTATGTCAATA
ATTCATACGAATGTGATATTCCTATTGGGGCAGGAATCTGTGCGTCTTATCAAACTCAAACGAAATCACA
CCGGCGCGCTCGCTCAGTAGCCAGCCAGTCCATAATCGCCTATACCATGAGTCTCGGGGCTGAGAACTCC
GTGGCTTATTCAAACAATTCCATCGCAATCCCAACTAACTTTACCATTAGCGTTACCACGGAAATCTTGC
CCGTCAGCATGACTAAGACGAGCGTAGACTGTACGATGTATATCTGTGGGGATTCCACCGAGTGTAGCAA
CCTCTTGCTTCAATACGGGTCTTTCTGTACTCAACTCAAACGAGCATTGACCGGAATTGCGGTCGAACAA
GACAAGAATACCCAAGAGGTGTTCGCACAAGTAAAGCAAATATACAAAACGCCGCCAATCAAATATTTTG
GCGGGTTTAATTTTAGCCAAATACTGCCAGACCCATCTAAGCCTTCAAAACGCAGCTTTATCGAGGATCT
GCTGTTCAACAAAGTTACGTTGGCTGACGCGGGTTTCATTAAGCAGTATGGGGATTGTTTGGGAGACATT
GCGGCCCGCGACCTTATCTGTGCTCAAAAATTCAATGGGTTGACAGTTCTGCCCCCTCTGCTCACTGATG
AGATGATTGCACAGTATACATCAGCATTGTTGGCAGGAACCATTACATCCGGCTGGACTTTTGGCGCGGG
TGCGGCCCTTCAAATACCTTTCGCTATGCAAATGGCTTACAGATTCAATGGGATTGGTGTCACGCAAAAT
GTATTGTATGAAAATCAGAAGCTGATCGCTAATCAATTTAACAGCGCGATTGGCAAGATCCAAGATTCAC
TGTCAAGCACAGCGTCCGCCCTCGGCAAACTCCAAGATGTTGTGAATCATAACGCCCAGGCCCTGAATAC
CCTCGTGAAGCAACTGAGTTCTAAATTCGGCGCAATCTCCAGCGTCCTCAACGACATATTGTCCAGACTT
GATAAGGTGGAAGCCGAGGTGCAAATTGATCGGCTCATCACAGGCAGGCTCCAGTCACTCCAAACTTATG
TGACACAACAGTTGATCCGGGCTGCTGAGATACGAGCAAGCGCCAACCTGGCCGCCACTAAAATGTCAGA
GTGCGTGCTCGGGCAGTCCAAACGGGTTGACTTTTGTGGCAAGGGCTATCACTTGATGTCCTTCCCCCAA
TCCGCCCCACATGGAGTGGTCTTTCTCCACGTCACTTATGTCCCTGCTCAAGAGAAGAACTTTACGACAG
CTCCAGCAATCTGTCACGATGGCAAAGCGCACTTTCCCAGGGAAGGCGTTTTCGTCAGTAATGGCACGCA
TTGGTTTGTGACCCAAAGGAATTTCTATGAACCCCAAATCATAACCACTGACAATACATTTGTCTCAGGC
AACTGTGATGTGGTCATTGGGATCGTGAACAACACGGTATATGATCCCCTGCAACCCGAGTTGGATAGCT
TCAAAGAGGAATTGGATAAATACTTTAAGAATCATACTTCACCCGATGTTGATCTCGGGGACATATCAGG
AATAAATGCAAGTGTCGTCAACATTCAGAAAGAGATTGATCGCCTTAATGAGGTCGCCAAGAACTTGAAT
GAATCTTTGATCGACTTGCAAGAACTGGGCAAATACGAACAATATATTAAATGGCCCTGGTACATTTGGT
TGGGCTTTATCGCCGGACTTATAGCTATCGTTATGGTCACAATTATGTTGTGCTGTATGACTAGCTGTTG
TTCCTGCTTGAAAGGATGTTGCAGTTGCGGATCTTGTTGTAAATAAAGGATCCTCTAGAAGTTGTCTCCT
CCTGCACTGACTGACTGATACAATCGATTTCTGGATCCGCAGGCCTAATCAACCTCTGGATTACAAAATT
TGTGAAAGATTGACTGGTATTCTTAACTATGTTGCTCCTTTTACGCTATGTGGATACGCTGCTTTAATGC
CTTTGTATCATGCTATTGCTTCCCGTATGGCTTTCATTTTCTCCTCCTTGTATAAATCCTGGTTGCTGTC
TCTTTATGAGGAGTTGTGGCCCGTTGTCAGGCAACGTGGCGTGGTGTGCACTGTGTTTGCTGACGCAACC
CCCACTGGTTGGGGCATTGCCACCACCTGTCAGCTCCTTTCCGGGACTTTCGCTTTCCCCCTCCCTATTG
CCACGGCGGAACTCATCGCCGCCTGCCTTGCCCGCTGCTGGACAGGGGCTCGGCTGTTGGGCACTGACAA
TTCCGTGGTGTTGTCGGGGAAGCTGACGTCCTTTCCATGGCTGCTCGCCTGTGTTGCCACCTGGATTCTG
CGCGGGACGTCCTTCTGCTACGTCCCTTCGGCCCTCAATCCAGCGGACCTTCCTTCCCGCGGCCTGCTGC
CGGCTCTGCGGCCTCTTCCGCGTCTTCGCCTTCGCCCTCAGACGAGTCGGATCTCCCTTTGGGCCGCCTC
CCCGCCTGTCTAGCTTGACTGACTGAGATACAGCGTACCTTCAGCTCACAGACATGATAAGATACATTGA
TGAGTTTGGACAAACCACAACTAGAATGCAGTGAAAAAAATGCTTTATTTGTGAAATTTGTGATGCTATT
GCTTTATTTGTAACCATTATAAGCTGCAATAAACAAGTTAACAACAACAATTGCATTCATTTTATGTTTC
AGGTTCAGGGGGAGGTGTGGGAGGTTTTTTAAAGCAAGTAAAACCTCTACAAATGTGGTATTGGCCCATC
TCTATCGGTATCGTAGCATAACCCCTTGGGGCCTCTAAACGGGTCTTGAGGGGTTTTTTGTGCCCCTCGG
GCCGGATTGCTATCTACCGGCATTGGCGCAGAAAAAAATGCCTGATGCGACGCTGCGCGTCTTATACTCC
CACATATGCCAGATTCAGCAACGGATACGGCTTCCCCAACTTGCCCACTTCCATACGTGTCCTCCTTACC
AGAAATTTATCCTTAAGGTCGTCAGCTATCCTGCAGGCGATCTCTCGATTTCGATCAAGACATTCCTTTA
ATGGTCTTTTCTGGACACCACTAGGGGTCAGAAGTAGTTCATCAAACTTTCTTCCCTCCCTAATCTCATT
GGTTACCTTGGGCTATCGAAACTTAATTAAGCGATCTGCATCTCAATTAGTCAGCAACCATAGTCCCGCC
CCTAACTCCGCCCATCCCGCCCCTAACTCCGCCCAGTTCCGCCCATTCTCCGCCCCATCGCTGACTAATT
TTTTTTATTTATGCAGAGGCCGAGGCCGCCTCGGCCTCTGAGCTATTCCAGAAGTAGTGAGGAGGCTTTT
TTGGAGGCCTAGGCTTTTGCAAAGGAGGTAGCCAACATGATTGAACAAGATGGATTGCACGCAGGTTCTC
CCGCCGCTTGGGTGGAGAGGCTATTCGGCTATGACTGGGCACAACAGACAATCGGCTGCTCTGATGCCGC
CGTGTTCCGGCTGTCAGCGCAGGGGCGCCCGGTTCTTTTTGTCAAGACCGACCTGTCCGGTGCCCTGAAT
GAACTCCAGGACGAGGCAGCGCGGCTATCGTGGCTGGCCACGACGGGCGTTCCTTGCGCAGCTGTGCTCG
ACGTTGTCACTGAAGCGGGAAGGGACTGGCTGCTATTGGGCGAAGTGCCGGGGCAGGATCTCCTGTCATC
TCACCTTGCTCCTGCCGAGAAAGTATCCATCATGGCTGATGCAATGCGGCGGCTGCATACGCTTGATCCG
GCTACCTGCCCATTCGACCACCAAGCGAAACATCGCATCGAGCGAGCACGTACTCGGATGGAAGCCGGTC
TTGTCGATCAGGATGATCTGGACGAAGAGCATCAGGGGCTCGCGCCAGCCGAACTGTTCGCCAGGCTCAA
GGCGCGGATGCCCGACGGCGAGGATCTCGTCGTGACCCACGGCGATGCCTGCTTGCCGAATATCATGGTG
GAAAATGGCCGCTTTTCTGGATTCATCGACTGTGGCCGGCTGGGTGTGGCGGACCGCTATCAGGACATAG
CGTTGGCTACCCGTGATATTGCTGAAGAGCTTGGCGGCGAATGGGCTGACCGCTTCCTCGTGCTTTACGG
TATCGCCGCTCCCGATTCGCAGCGCATCGCCTTCTATCGCCTTCTTGACGAGTTCTTCTAGTATGTAAGC
CCTGTGCCTTCTAGTTGCCAGCCATCTGTTGTTTGCCCCTCCCCCGTGCCTTCCTTGACCCTGGAAGGTG
CCACTCCCACTGTCCTTTCCTAATAAAATGAGGAAATTGCATCGCATTGTCTGAGTAGGTGTCATTCTAT
TCTGGGGGGTGGGGTGGGGCAGGACAGCAAGGGGGAGGATTGGGAAGACAATAGCAGGCATGCTGGGGAT
GCGGTGGGCTCTATGGTTAATTAACCAGTCAAGTCAGCTACTTGGCGAGATCGACTTGTCTGGGTTTCGA
CTACGCTCAGAATTGCGTCAGTCAAGTTCGATCTGGTCCTTGCTATTGCACCCGTTCTCCGATTACGAGT
TTCATTTAAATCATGTGAGCAAAAGGCCAGCAAAAGGCCAGGAACCGTAAAAAGGCCGCGTTGCTGGCGT
TTTTCCATAGGCTCCGCCCCCCTGACGAGCATCACAAAAATCGACGCTCAAGTCAGAGGTGGCGAAACCC
GACAGGACTATAAAGATACCAGGCGTTTCCCCCTGGAAGCTCCCTCGTGCGCTCTCCTGTTCCGACCCTG
CCGCTTACCGGATACCTGTCCGCCTTTCTCCCTTCGGGAAGCGTGGCGCTTTCTCATAGCTCACGCTGTA
GGTATCTCAGTTCGGTGTAGGTCGTTCGCTCCAAGCTGGGCTGTGTGCACGAACCCCCCGTTCAGCCCGA
CCGCTGCGCCTTATCCGGTAACTATCGTCTTGAGTCCAACCCGGTAAGACACGACTTATCGCCACTGGCA
GCAGCCACTGGTAACAGGATTAGCAGAGCGAGGTATGTAGGCGGTGCTACAGAGTTCTTGAAGTGGTGGC
CTAACTACGGCTACACTAGAAGAACAGTATTTGGTATCTGCGCTCTGCTGAAGCCAGTTACCTTCGGAAA
AAGAGTTGGTAGCTCTTGATCCGGCAAACAAACCACCGCTGGTAGCGGTGGTTTTTTTGTTTGCAAGCAG
CAGATTACGCGCAGAAAAAAAGGATCTCAAGAAGATCCTTTGATCTTTTCTACGGGGTCTGACGCTCAGT
GGAACGAAAACTCACGTTAAGGGATTTTGGTCATGAGATTATCAAAAAGGATCTTCACCTAGATCCTTTT
AAATTAAAAATGAAGTTTTAAATCAATCTAAAGTATATATGAGTAAACTTGGTCTGACAGTTACCAATGC
TTAATCAGTGAGGCACCTATCTCAGCGATCTGTCTATTTCGTTCATCCATAGTTGCATTTAAATTTCCGA
ACTCTCCAAGGCCCTCGTCGGAAAATCTTCAAACCTTTCGTCCGATCCATCTTGCAGGCTACCTCTCGAA
CGAACTATCGCAAGTCTCTTGGCCGGCCTTGCGCCTTGGCTATTGCTTGGCAGCGCCTATCGCCAGGTAT
TACTCCAATCCCGAATATCCGAGATCGGGATCACCCGAGAGAAGTTCAACCTACATCCTCAATCCCGATC
TATCCGAGATCCGAGGAATATCGAAATCGGGGCGCGCCTGGTGTACCGAGAACGATCCTCTCAGTGCGAG
TCTCGACGATCCATATCGTTGCTTGGCAGTCAGCCAGTCGGAATCCAGCTTGGGACCCAGGAAGTCCAAT
CGTCAGATATTGTACTCAAGCCTGGTCACGGCAGCGTACCGATCTGTTTAAACCTAGATATTGATAGTCT
GATCGGTCAACGTATAATCGAGTCCTAGCTTTTGCAAACATCTATCAAGAGACAGGATCAGCAGGAGGCT
TTCGCATGAGTATTCAACATTTCCGTGTCGCCCTTATTCCCTTTTTTGCGGCATTTTGCCTTCCTGTTTT
TGCTCACCCAGAAACGCTGGTGAAAGTAAAAGATGCTGAAGATCAGTTGGGTGCGCGAGTGGGTTACATC
GAACTGGATCTCAACAGCGGTAAGATCCTTGAGAGTTTTCGCCCCGAAGAACGCTTTCCAATGATGAGCA
CTTTTAAAGTTCTGCTATGTGGCGCGGTATTATCCCGTATTGACGCCGGGCAAGAGCAACTCGGTCGCCG
CATACACTATTCTCAGAATGACTTGGTTGAGTATTCACCAGTCACAGAAAAGCATCTTACGGATGGCATG
ACAGTAAGAGAATTATGCAGTGCTGCCATAACCATGAGTGATAACACTGCGGCCAACTTACTTCTGACAA
CGATTGGAGGACCGAAGGAGCTAACCGCTTTTTTGCACAACATGGGGGATCATGTAACTCGCCTTGATCG
TTGGGAACCGGAGCTGAATGAAGCCATACCAAACGACGAGCGTGACACCACGATGCCTGTAGCAATGGCA
ACAACCTTGCGTAAACTATTAACTGGCGAACTACTTACTCTAGCTTCCCGGCAACAGTTGATAGACTGGA
TGGAGGCGGATAAAGTTGCAGGACCACTTCTGCGCTCGGCCCTTCCGGCTGGCTGGTTTATTGCTGATAA
ATCTGGAGCCGGTGAGCGTGGGTCTCGCGGTATCATTGCAGCACTGGGGCCAGATGGTAAGCCCTCCCGT
ATCGTAGTTATCTACACGACGGGGAGTCAGGCAACTATGGATGAACGAAATAGACAGATCGCTGAGATAG
GTGCCTCACTGATTAAGCATTGGTAACCGATTCTAGGTGCATTGGCGCAGAAAAAAATGCCTGATGCGAC
GCTGCGCGTCTTATACTCCCACATATGCCAGATTCAGCAACGGATACGGCTTCCCCAACTTGCCCACTTC
CATACGTGTCCTCCTTACCAGAAATTTATCCTTAAGATCCCGAATCGTTTAAACTCGACTCTGGCTCTAT
CGAATCTCCGTCGTTTCGAGCTTACGCGAACAGCCGTGGCGCTCATTTGCTCGTCGGGCATCGAATCTCG
TCAGCTATCGTCAGCTTACCTTTTTGGCAGCGATCGCGGCTCCCGACATCTTGGACCATTAGCTCCACAG
GTATCTTCTTCCCTCTAGTGGTCATAACAGCAGCTTCAGCTACCTCTCAATTCAAAAAACCCCTCAAGAC
CCGTTTAGAGGCCCCAAGGGGTTATGCTATCAATCGTTGCGTTACACACACAAAAAACCAACACACATCC
ATCTTCGATGGATAGCGATTTTATTATCTAACTGCTGATCGAGTGTAGCCAGATCTAGTAATCAATTACG
GGGTCATTAGTTCATAGCCCATATATGGAGTTCCGCGTTACATAACTTACGGTAAATGGCCCGCCTGGCT
GACCGCCCAACGACCCCCGCCCATTGACGTCAATAATGACGTATGTTCCCATAGTAACGCCAATAGGGAC
TTTCCATTGACGTCAATGGGTGGAGTATTTACGGTAAACTGCCCACTTGGCAGTACATCAAGTGTATCAT
ATGCCAAGTACGCCCCCTATTGACGTCAATGACGGTAAATGGCCCGCCTGGCATTATGCCCAGTACATGA
CCTTATGGGACTTTCCTACTTGGCAGTACATCTACGTATTAGTCATCGCTATTACCATGCTGATGCGGTT
TTGGCAGTACATCAATGGGCGTGGATAGCGGTTTGACTCACGGGGATTTCCAAGTCTCCACCCCATTGAC
GTCAATGGGAGTTTGTTTTGGCACCAAAATCAACGGGACTTTCCAAAATGTCGTAACAACTCCGCCCCAT
TGACGCAAATGGGCGGTAGGCGTGTACGGTGGGAGGTCTATATAAGCAGAGCTGGTTTAGTGAACCGTCA
GATCGCCTGGAGACGCCATCCACGCTGTTTTGACCTCCATAGAAGACACCGGGACCGATCCAGCCTCCCC
TCGAAGCTTACATGTGGTACCGAGCTCGGATCCTGAGAACTTCAGGGTGAGTCTATGGGACCCTTGATGT
TTTCTTTCCCCTTCTTTTCTATGGTTAAGTTCATGTCATAGGAAGGGGAGAAGTAACAGGGTACACATAT
TGACCAAATCAGGGTAATTTTGCATTTGTAATTTTAAAAAATGCTTTCTTCTTTTAATATACTTTTTTGT
TTATCTTATTTCTAATACTTTCCCTAATCTCTTTCTTTCAGGGCAATAATGATACAATGTATCATGCCTC
TTTGCACCATTCTAAAGAATAACAGTGATAATTTCTGGGTTAAGGCAATAGCAATATTTCTGCATATAAA
TATTTCTGCATATAAATTGTAACTGATGTAAGAGGTTTCATATTGCTAATAGCAGCTACAATCCAGCTAC
CATTCTGCTTTTATTTTATGGTTGGGATAAGGCTGGATTATTCTGAGTCCAAGCTAGGCCCTTTTGCTAA
TCATGTTCATACCTCTTATCTTCCTCCCACAGCTCCTGGGCAACGTGCTGGTCTGTGTGCTGGCCCATCA
CTTTGGCAAAGGCGGCCGCC
Features (pLannotate 1.2.2; 21 found; start..end, strand, type, name):
      1..3753    +  CDS            S: SPIKE_SARS2 - Experimental evidence at protein level: Swiss-Prot protein existence level 1. [Spike glycoprotein]: May down-regulate host tetherin (BST2) by lysosomal degradation, thereby counteracting its antiviral activity. From Severe acute respiratory syndrome coronavirus 2 (2019-nCoV) (SARS-CoV-2).
   3827..4415    +  misc_feature   WPRE: woodchuck hepatitis virus posttranscriptional regulatory element
   4468..4589    -  polyA_signal   SV40 poly(A) signal: SV40 polyadenylation signal
   4612..4681    -  CDS            large T antigen (fragment): large T antigen from SV40 (simian virus 40)
   4704..4750    +  terminator     T7 terminator: transcription terminator for bacteriophage T7 RNA polymerase
   4780..4916    +  terminator     rrnG terminator: transcription terminator from the E. coli ribosomal RNA rrnG operon (Albrechtsen et al., 1991)
   4961..5032    +  misc_feature   3' β-globin insulator: insulator downstream of the human β-globin locus (Farrell et al., 2002)
   5077..5273    +  promoter       SV40 promoter: SV40 early promoter
   5287..6078    +  CDS            neo: KKA2_KLEPN - Also known as kan, nptII. Experimental evidence at protein level: Swiss-Prot protein existence level 1. Resistance to kanamycin, neomycin, paromomycin, ribostamycin, butirosin and gentamicin B. From Klebsiella pneumoniae.
   6092..6316    +  polyA_signal   bGH poly(A) signal: bovine growth hormone polyadenylation signal
   6512..7100    -  rep_origin     ori: high-copy-number ColE1/pMB1/pBR322/pUC origin of replication
   7272..7336    -  CDS            bla(M) (fragment): β-lactamase lacking the signal sequence; bla(M); allows cytosolic expression of β-lactamase
   7846..8706    +  CDS            AmpR: β-lactamase; bla; confers resistance to ampicillin, carbenicillin, and related antibiotics
   8719..8855    +  terminator     rrnG terminator: transcription terminator from the E. coli ribosomal RNA rrnG operon (Albrechtsen et al., 1991)
   9007..9078    +  misc_feature   5' β-globin insulator: insulator upstream of the human β-globin locus (Farrell et al., 2002)
   9083..9129    -  terminator     T7 terminator: transcription terminator for bacteriophage T7 RNA polymerase
   9147..9195    -  polyA_signal   poly(A) signal: synthetic polyadenylation signal
   9276..9579    +  enhancer       CMV enhancer: human cytomegalovirus immediate early enhancer
   9652..9669    -  promoter       CMV promoter (fragment): human cytomegalovirus (CMV) immediate early promoter
   9732..9783    +  promoter       CMVd2 promoter: truncated human cytomegalovirus (CMV) immediate early promoter that yields moderately reduced expression relative to the full-length promoter
   9917..10392   +  intron         β-globin intron: internally truncated intron from human β-globin
