[The description below was written by a language model from this plasmid's Addgene catalogue record and pLannotate feature annotations shown in this document.]
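Description:
pTwist-SARS-CoV-2 Spike-deltaC18 FD.1.1 is a mammalian expression plasmid of about 10.5 kb, built on the Twist pTwist-CMV-BetaGlobin-WPRE-Neo backbone. It encodes the spike glycoprotein of the SARS-CoV-2 Omicron-lineage variant FD.1.1 for pseudovirus production. It is propagated in E. coli from a high-copy ColE1/pUC-type origin under ampicillin selection (AmpR). An SV40 early promoter–neo–bGH poly(A) cassette provides a G418/neomycin-type marker for mammalian cells.

The spike open reading frame spans roughly 3.75 kb. As the name indicates, it carries a deletion of the C-terminal 18 residues, a truncation commonly used to improve spike incorporation into pseudotyped particles. The depositor lists a large set of variant-defining changes relative to the ancestral spike. These include N-terminal domain deletions and substitutions, numerous receptor-binding domain changes (for example R346T, K417N, F456L, N460K, F486P, N501Y), D614G, furin-site-proximal changes such as P681H, and several S2 substitutions.

The catalogue entry gives the promoter as CAG, but the feature table annotates a CMV enhancer and CMV promoter elements followed by a truncated human β-globin intron. This matches the backbone name, so the promoter designation should be treated with some caution. Downstream of the coding sequence, a WPRE enhances transcript stability and expression, and an SV40 poly(A) signal follows it. β-globin insulator elements and bacterial and T7 terminators flank the expression unit and isolate it from neighbouring transcription.

The plasmid is intended to be co-transfected with packaging components to make spike-pseudotyped virus. The associated study used such pseudoviruses to assess variant escape from mRNA vaccine-induced antibody responses.
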