Addgene plasmid #212537: pTwist-SARS-CoV-2 Spike-deltaC18 FD.1.1
Purpose: Encodes SARS-CoV-2 variant FD.1.1 Spike for pseudovirus production
Depositing lab: Alejandro Balazs. Depositing organization: Massachusetts General Hospital. Publication: Ongoing evolution of SARS-CoV-2 drives escape from mRNA vaccine-induced humoral immunity. Roederer AL, Cao Y, Denis KS, Sheehan ML, Li CJ, Lam EC, Gregory DJ, Poznansky MC, Iafrate AJ, Canaday DH, Gravenstein S, Garcia-Beltran WF, Balazs AB. medRxiv [Preprint]. 2024 Mar 7:2024.03.05.24303815. doi: 10.1101/2024.03.05.24303815. PubMed 38496628.
Backbone
  Vector backbone: pTwist-CMV-BetaGlobin-WPRE-Neo
  Backbone manufacturer: Twist
  Vector type: Mammalian Expression
Growth in bacteria
  Bacterial resistance: Ampicillin, 100 μg/mL
  Growth temperature: 37°C
  Growth strain: DH5alpha
  Copy number: High Copy
Gene/Insert
  Gene/Insert name: SARS-CoV-2 Spike FD.1.1
  Species: Severe acute respiratory syndrome coronavirus 2
  Mutation: See Depositor Comments.
  Entrez Gene: S (a.k.a. GU280_gp02, spike glycoprotein)
  Promoter: CAG
  Cloning method: Ligation Independent Cloning
Terms and licenses: Academic/Nonprofit Terms; Industry Terms: Not Available to Industry
Depositor comments: Relevant mutations: T19I , deltaL24P25P26 , A27S , V83A , G142D , deltaY144 , H146Q , Q183E , V213E , G252V , G339H , R346T , L368I , S371F , S373P , S375F , T376A , D405N , R408S , K417N , N440K , V445P , G446S , F456L , N460K , S477N , T478K , E484A , F486P , F490S , Q498R , N501Y , Y505H , D614G , H655Y , N679K , P681H , N764K , D796Y , Q954H , N969K Please visit https://www.medrxiv.org/content/10.1101/2024.03.05.24303815v1 for medRxiv preprint.
How to cite: pTwist-SARS-CoV-2 Spike-deltaC18 FD.1.1 was a gift from Alejandro Balazs (Addgene plasmid # 212537 ; http://n2t.net/addgene:212537 ; RRID:Addgene_212537)
